>Addgene plasmid #165021 | TTVTFLPTPSLILQT_epitope | addgene full sequence | sequence record 327994 | Addgene NGS Result
CCCGGGGTTATTAATAGTAATCAATTACGGGGTCATTAGTTCATAGCCCATATATGGAGTTCCGCGTTAC
ATAACTTACGGTAAATGGCCCGCCTGGCTGACCGCCCAACGACCCCCGCCCATTGACGTCAATAATGACG
TATGTTCCCATAGTAACGCCAATAGGGACTTTCCATTGACGTCAATGGGTGGAGTATTTACGGTAAACTG
CCCACTTGGCAGTACATCAAGTGTATCATATGCCAAGTACGCCCCCTATTGACGTCAATGACGGTAAATG
GCCCGCCTGGCATTATGCCCAGTACATGACCTTATGGGACTTTCCTACTTGGCAGTACATCTACGTATTA
GTCATCGCTATTACCATGGTGATGCGGTTTTGGCAGTACATCAATGGGCGTGGATAGCGGTTTGACTCAC
GGGGATTTCCAAGTCTCCACCCCATTGACGTCAATGGGAGTTTGTTTTGGCACCAAAATCAACGGGACTT
TCCAAAATGTCGTAACAACTCCGCCCCATTGACGCAAATGGGCGGTAGGCGTGTACGGTGGGAGGTCTAT
ATAAGCAGAGCTCTCTGGCTAACTGTCGGGATCAACAAGTTTGTCGCCACCATGCACAGGAGGAGAAGCA
GGAGCTGTCGGGAAGATCAGAAGCCAGTCATGGATGACCAGCGCGACCTTATCTCCAACAATGAGCAACT
GCCCATGCTGGGACGGCGCCCTGGTGCACCAGAATCAAAATGTTCAAGAGGAGCCCTATACACAGGCTTT
TCCATCCTGGTGACTCTGCTCCTCGCTGGCCAGGCCACCACCGCCTACTTCCTGTACCAGCAGCAGGGCC
GGCTGGACAAACTGACAGTCACCTCCCAGAACCTGCAGCTGGAGAACCTGCGCATGAAGCTTCCCAAGCC
TCCCAAGCCTGTGAGCAAGATGCGCATGGCCACCCCGCTGCTGATGCAGGCGCTGCCCATGGGAGCCCTG
CCCCAGGGGCCCATGCAGAATGCCACAAAATACGGTAATATGACTGAAGACCATGTGATGCACCTGCTCC
AGAATGCTGACCCCCTGAAGGTGTACCCGCCACTGAAGGGGAGCTTCCCGGAGAACCTCAGGCATTTGAA
AAATACGATGGAGACCATAGACTGGAAGGTCTTTGAGAGCTGGATGCACCATTGGCTCCTGTTTGAAATG
AGCAGGCACTCCTTGGAGCAAAAGCCCACTGACGCTCCACCGAAAGAGTCACTGGAACTGGAGGACCCGT
CTTCTGGGCTGGGTGTGACCAAGCAGGATCTGGGCCCAGTCCCCATGGGAAGATGGCACACCGTGGGACT
GTACATGACCACCGTGACCTTCCTGCCTACCCCTAGCCTGATCCTGCAGACCTGATGTACAAAGTGGTTT
AGTAATGAGCTAGCGCTAACCGGTGGCGCGTTAAGTCGACAATCAACCTCTGGATTACAAAATTTGTGAA
AGATTGACTGGTATTCTTAACTATGTTGCTCCTTTTACGCTATGTGGATACGCTGCTTTAATGCCTTTGT
ATCATGCTATTGCTTCCCGTATGGCTTTCATTTTCTCCTCCTTGTATAAATCCTGGTTGCTGTCTCTTTA
TGAGGAGTTGTGGCCCGTTGTCAGGCAACGTGGCGTGGTGTGCACTGTGTTTGCTGACGCAACCCCCACT
GGTTGGGGCATTGCCACCACCTGTCAGCTCCTTTCCGGGACTTTCGCTTTCCCCCTCCCTATTGCCACGG
CGGAACTCATCGCCGCCTGCCTTGCCCGCTGCTGGACAGGGGCTCGGCTGTTGGGCACTGACAATTCCGT
GGTGTTGTCGGGGAAATCATCGTCCTTTCCTTGGCTGCTCGCCTGTGTTGCCACCTGGATTCTGCGCGGG
ACGTCCTTCTGCTACGTCCCTTCGGCCCTCAATCCAGCGGACCTTCCTTCCCGCGGCCTGCTGCCGGCTC
TGCGGCCTCTTCCGCGTCTTCGCCTTCGCCCTCAGACGAGTCGGATCTCCCTTTGGGCCGCCTCCCCGCG
TCGACTTTAAGACCAATGACTTACAAGGCAGCTGTAGATCTTAGCCACTTTTTAAAAGAAAAGGGGGGAC
TGGAAGGGCTAATTCACTCCCAACGAAGACAAGATCTGCTTTTTGCTTGTACTGGGTCTCTCTGGTTAGA
CCAGATCTGAGCCTGGGAGCTCTCTGGCTAACTAGGGAACCCACTGCTTAAGCCTCAATAAAGCTTGCCT
TGAGTGCTTCAAGTAGTGTGTGCCCGTCTGTTGTGTGACTCTGGTAACTAGAGATCCCTCAGACCCTTTT
AGTCAGTGTGGAAAATCTCTAGCAGTACGTATAGTAGTTCATGTCATCTTATTATTCAGTATTTATAACT
TGCAAAGAAATGAATATCAGAGAGTGAGAGGAACTTGTTTATTGCAGCTTATAATGGTTACAAATAAAGC
AATAGCATCACAAATTTCACAAATAAAGCATTTTTTTCACTGCATTCTAGTTGTGGTTTGTCCAAACTCA
TCAATGTATCTTATCATGTCTGGCTCTAGCTATCCCGCCCCTAACTCCGCCCATCCCGCCCCTAACTCCG
CCCAGTTCCGCCCATTCTCCGCCCCATGGCTGACTAATTTTTTTTATTTATGCAGAGGCCGAGGCCGCCT
CGGCCTCTGAGCTATTCCAGAAGTAGTGAGGAGGCTTTTTTGGAGGCCTAGGGACGTACCCAATTCGCCC
TATAGTGAGTCGTATTACGCGCGCTCACTGGCCGTCGTTTTACAACGTCGTGACTGGGAAAACCCTGGCG
TTACCCAACTTAATCGCCTTGCAGCACATCCCCCTTTCGCCAGCTGGCGTAATAGCGAAGAGGCCCGCAC
CGATCGCCCTTCCCAACAGTTGCGCAGCCTGAATGGCGAATGGG
[124 nt withheld, positions 2915-3038]
C
[91 nt withheld, positions 3040-3130]
A
[49 nt withheld, positions 3132-3180]
CCTTTGACGTTGGAGTCCACGTTCTTT
[37 nt withheld, positions 3208-3244]
ACCCTATCTCGGTCTATTCTTTTGATTTATAAGGGATTTTGCCGATTTCGGCCTATTGGTTAAAAAATGA
GCTGATTTAACAAAAATTTAACGCGAATTTTAACAAAATATTAACGCTTACAATTTAGGTGGCACTTTTC
GGGGAAATGTGCGCGGAACCCCTATTTGTTTATTTTTCTAAATACATTCAAATATGTATCCGCTCATGAG
ACAATAACCCTGATAAATGCTTCAATAATATTGAAAAAGGAAGAGTATGAGTATTCAACATTTCCGTGTC
GCCCTTATTCCCTTTTTTGCGGCATTTTGCCTTCCTGTTTTTGCTCACCCAGAAACGCTGGTGAAAGTAA
AAGATGCTGAAGATCAGTTGGGTGCACGAGTGGGTTACATCGAACTGGATCTCAACAGCGGTAAGATCCT
TGAGAGTTTTCGCCCCGAAGAACGTTTTCCAATGATGAGCACTTTTAAAGTTCTGCTATGTGGCGCGGTA
TTATCCCGTATTGACGCCGGGCAAGAGCAACTCGGTCGCCGCATACACTATTCTCAGAATGACTTGGTTG
AGTACTCACCAGTCACAGAAAAGCATCTTACGGATGGCATGACAGTAAGAGAATTATGCAGTGCTGCCAT
AACCATGAGTGATAACACTGCGGCCAACTTACTTCTGACAACGATCGGAGGACCGAAGGAGCTAACCGCT
TTTTTGCACAACATGGGGGATCATGTAACTCGCCTTGATCGTTGGGAACCGGAGCTGAATGAAGCCATAC
CAAACGACGAGCGTGACACCACGATGCCTGTAGCAATGGCAACAACGTTGCGCAAACTATTAACTGGCGA
ACTACTTACTCTAGCTTCCCGGCAACAATTAATAGACTGGATGGAGGCGGATAAAGTTGCAGGACCACTT
CTGCGCTCGGCCCTTCCGGCTGGCTGGTTTATTGCTGATAAATCTGGAGCCGGTGAGCGTGGGTCTCGCG
GTATCATTGCAGCACTGGGGCCAGATGGTAAGCCCTCCCGTATCGTAGTTATCTACACGACGGGGAGTCA
GGCAACTATGGATGAACGAAATAGACAGATCGCTGAGATAGGTGCCTCACTGATTAAGCATTGGTAACTG
TCAGACCAAGTTTACTCATATATACTTTAGATTGATTTAAAACTTCATTTTTAATTTAAAAGGATCTAGG
TGAAGATCCTTTTTGATAATCTCATGACCAAAATCCCTTAACGTGAGTTTTCGTTCCACTGAGCGTCAGA
CCCCGTAGAAAAGATCAAAGGATCTTCTTGAGATCCTTTTTTTCTGCGCGTAATCTGCTGCTTGCAAACA
AAAAAACCACCGCTACCAGCGGTGGTTTGTTTGCCGGATCAAGAGCTACCAACTCTTTTTCCGAAGGTAA
CTGGCTTCAGCAGAGCGCAGATACCAAATACTGTTCTTCTAGTGTAGCCGTAGTTAGGCCACCACTTCAA
GAACTCTGTAGCACCGCCTACATACCTCGCTCTGCTAATCCTGTTACCAGTGGCTGCTGCCAGTGGCGAT
AAGTCGTGTCTTACCGGGTTGGACTCAAGACGATAGTTACCGGATAAGGCGCAGCGGTCGGGCTGAACGG
GGGGTTCGTGCACACAGCCCAGCTTGGAGCGAACGACCTACACCGAACTGAGATACCTACAGCGTGAGCT
ATGAGAAAGCGCCACGCTTCCCGAAGGGAGAAAGGCGGACAGGTATCCGGTAAGCGGCAGGGTCGGAACA
GGAGAGCGCACGAGGGAGCTTCCAGGGGGAAACGCCTGGTATCTTTATAGTCCTGTCGGGTTTCGCCACC
TCTGACTTGAGCGTCGATTTTTGTGATGCTCGTCAGGGGGGCGGAGCCTATGGAAAAACGCCAGCAACGC
GGCCTTTTTACGGTTCCTGGCCTTTTGCTGGCCTTTTGCTCACATGTTCTTTCCTGCGTTATCCCCTGAT
TCTGTGGATAACCGTATTACCGCCTTTGAGTGAGCTGATACCGCTCGCCGCAGCCGAACGACCGAGCGCA
GCGAGTCAGTGAGCGAGGAAGCGGAAGAGCGCCCAATACGCAAACCGCCTCTCCCCGCGCGTTGGCCGAT
TCATTAATGCAGCTGGCACGACAGGTTTCCCGACTGGAAAGCGGGCAGTGAGCGCAACGCAATTAATGTG
AGTTAGCTCACTCATTAGGCACCCCAGGCTTTACACTTTATGCTTCCGGCTCGTATGTTGTGTGGAATTG
TGAGCGGATAACAATTTCACACAGGAAACAGCTATGACCATGATTACGCCAAGCGCGCAATTAACCCTCA
CTAAAGGGAACAAAAGCTGGAGCTGCAAGCTTAATGTAGTCTTATGCAATACTCTTGTAGTCTTGCAACA
TGGTAACGATGAGTTAGCAACATGCCTTACAAGGAGAGAAAAAGCACCGTGCATGCCGATTGGTGGAAGT
AAGGTGGTACGATCGTGCCTTATTAGGAAGGCAACAGACGGGTCTGACATGGATTGGACGAACCACTGAA
TTGCCGCATTGCAGAGATATTGTATTTAAGTGCCTAGCTCGATACATAAACGGGTCTCTCTGGTTAGACC
AGATCTGAGCCTGGGAGCTCTCTGGCTAACTAGGGAACCCACTGCTTAAGCCTCAATAAAGCTTGCCTTG
AGTGCTTCAAGTAGTGTGTGCCCGTCTGTTGTGTGACTCTGGTAACTAGAGATCCCTCAGACCCTTTTAG
TCAGTGTGGAAAATCTCTAGCAGTGGCGCCCGAACAGGGACTTGAAAGCGAAAGGGAAACCAGAGGAGCT
CTCTCGACGCAGGACTCGGCTTGCTGAAGCGCGCACGGCAAGAGGCGAGGGGCGGCGACTGGTGAGTACG
CCAAAAATTTTGACTAGCGGAGGCTAGAAGGAGAGAGATGGGTGCGAGAGCGTCAGTATTAAGCGGGGGA
GAATTAGATCGCGATGGGAAAAAATTCGGTTAAGGCCAGGGGGAAAGAAAAAATATAAATTAAAACATAT
AGTATGGGCAAGCAGGGAGCTAGAACGATTCGCAGTTAATCCTGGCCTGTTAGAAACATCAGAAGGCTGT
AGACAAATACTGGGACAGCTACAACCATCCCTTCAGACAGGATCAGAAGAACTTAGATCATTATATAATA
CAGTAGCAACCCTCTATTGTGTGCATCAAAGGATAGAGATAAAAGACACCAAGGAAGCTTTAGACAAGAT
AGAGGAAGAGCAAAACAAAAGTAAGACCACCGCACAGCAAGCGGCCGCTGATCTTCAGACCTGGAGGAGG
AGATATGAGGGACAATTGGAGAAGTGAATTATATAAATATAAAGTAGTAAAAATTGAACCATTAGGAGTA
GCACCCACCAAGGCAAAGAGAAGAGTGGTGCAGAGAGAAAAAAGAGCAGTGGGAATAGGAGCTTTGTTCC
TTGGGTTCTTGGGAGCAGCAGGAAGCACTATGGGCGCAGCGTCAATGACGCTGACGGTACAGGCCAGACA
ATTATTGTCTGGTATAGTGCAGCAGCAGAACAATTTGCTGAGGGCTATTGAGGCGCAACAGCATCTGTTG
CAACTCACAGTCTGGGGCATCAAGCAGCTCCAGGCAAGAATCCTGGCTGTGGAAAGATACCTAAAGGATC
AACAGCTCCTGGGGATTTGGGGTTGCTCTGGAAAACTCATTTGCACCACTGCTGTGCCTTGGAATGCTAG
TTGGAGTAATAAATCTCTGGAACAGATTTGGAATCACACGACCTGGATGGAGTGGGACAGAGAAATTAAC
AATTACACAAGCTTAATACACTCCTTAATTGAAGAATCGCAAAACCAGCAAGAAAAGAATGAACAAGAAT
TATTGGAATTAGATAAATGGGCAAGTTTGTGGAATTGGTTTAACATAACAAATTGGCTGTGGTATATAAA
ATTATTCATAATGATAGTAGGAGGCTTGGTAGGTTTAAGAATAGTTTTTGCTGTACTTTCTATAGTGAAT
AGAGTTAGGCAGGGATATTCACCATTATCGTTTCAGACCCACCTCCCAACCCCGAGGGGACCCTTGCGCC
TTTTCCAAGGCAGCCCTGGGTTTGCGCAGGGACGCGGCTGCTCTGGGCGTGGTTCCGGGAAACGCAGCGG
CGCCGACCCTGGGTCTCGCACATTCTTCACGTCCGTTCGCAGCGTCACCCGGATCTTCGCCGCTACCCTT
GTGGGCCCCCCGGCGACGCTTCCTGCTCCGCCCCTAAGTCGGGAAGGTTCCTTGCGGTTCGCGGCGTGCC
GGACGTGACAAACGGAAGCCGCACGTCTCACTAGTACCCTCGCAGACGGACAGCGCCAGGGAGCAATGGC
AGCGCGCCGACCGCGATGGGCTGTGGCCAATAGCGGCTGCTCAGCAGGGCGCGCCGAGAGCAGCGGCCGG
GAAGGGGCGGTGCGGGAGGCGGGGTGTGGGGCGGTAGTGTGGGCCCTGTTCCTGCCCGCGCGGTGTTCCG
CATTCTGCAAGCCTCCGGAGCGCACGTCGGCAGTCGGCTCCCTCGTTGACCGAATCACCGACCTCTCTCC
CCAGGGGGTACCACCGGAGCTTACCATGACCGAGTACAAGCCCACGGTGCGCCTCGCCACCCGCGACGAC
GTCCCCAGGGCCGTACGCACCCTCGCCGCCGCGTTCGCCGACTACCCCGCCACGCGCCACACCGTCGATC
CGGACCGCCACATCGAGCGGGTCACCGAGCTGCAAGAACTCTTCCTCACGCGCGTCGGGCTCGACATCGG
CAAGGTGTGGGTCGCGGACGACGGCGCCGCCGTGGCGGTCTGGACCACGCCGGAGAGCGTCGAAGCGGGG
GCGGTGTTCGCCGAGATCGGCCCGCGCATGGCCGAGTTGAGCGGTTCCCGGCTGGCCGCGCAGCAACAGA
TGGAAGGCCTCCTGGCGCCGCACCGGCCCAAGGAGCCCGCGTGGTTCCTGGCCACCGTCGGCGTCTCGCC
CGACCACCAGGGCAAGGGTCTGGGCAGCGCCGTCGTGCTCCCCGGAGTGGAGGCGGCCGAGCGCGCCGGG
GTGCCCGCCTTCCTGGAGACCTCCGCGCCCCGCAACCTCCCCTTCTACGAGCGGCTCGGCTTCACCGTCA
CCGCCGACGTCGAGGTGCCCGAAGGACCGCGCACCTGGTGCATGACCCGCAAGCCCGGTGCCTGAGAATT
CTAGATCTTGAGACAAATGGCAGTATTCATCCACAATTTTAAAAGAAAAGGGGGGATTGGGGGGTACAGT
GCAGGGGAAAGAATAGTAGACATAATAGCAACAGACATACAAACTAAAGAATTACAAAAACAAATTACAA
AAATTCAAAATTTTCGGGTTTATTACAGGGACAGCAGAGATCCACTTTGGCGCCGGCTCGAGGGGG
Features (pLannotate 1.2.2; 28 found; start..end, strand, type, name):
     65..368     +  enhancer       CMV enhancer: human cytomegalovirus immediate early enhancer
    369..572     +  promoter       CMV promoter: human cytomegalovirus (CMV) immediate early promoter
    612..1307    +  CDS            CD74 (fragment): HG2A_HUMAN - Also known as DHLAG. Experimental evidence at protein level: Swiss-Prot protein existence level 1. [Isoform p41]: Stabilizes the conformation of mature CTSL by binding to its active site and serving as a chaperone to help maintain a pool of mature enzyme in endocytic compartments and extracellular space of antigen-presenting cells (APCs). Has antiviral activity by stymieing the endosomal entry of Ebola virus and coronaviruses, including SARS-CoV-2 (PubMed:32855215). Disrupts cathepsin-mediated Ebola virus glycoprotein processing, which prevents viral fusion and entry. This antivir
   1441..2029    +  misc_feature   WPRE: woodchuck hepatitis virus posttranscriptional regulatory element
   2080..2099    +  misc_feature   cPPT/CTS (fragment): central polypurine tract and central termination sequence of HIV-1
   2101..2334    +  LTR            3' LTR (ΔU3): self-inactivating 3' long terminal repeat (LTR) from HIV-1
   2412..2533    +  polyA_signal   SV40 poly(A) signal: SV40 polyadenylation signal
   2573..2708    +  rep_origin     SV40 ori: SV40 origin of replication
   2729..2747    -  promoter       T7 promoter: promoter for bacteriophage T7 RNA polymerase
   2755..2910    +  CDS            lacZα (fragment): LacZα fragment of β-galactosidase; lacZ fragment
   2915..3343    +  rep_origin     f1 ori (sequence partly withheld): f1 bacteriophage origin of replication; arrow indicates direction of (+) strand synthesis
   3396..3500    +  promoter       AmpR promoter: bla
   3501..4361    +  CDS            AmpR: β-lactamase; bla; confers resistance to ampicillin, carbenicillin, and related antibiotics
   4532..5120    +  rep_origin     ori: high-copy-number ColE1/pMB1/pBR322/pUC origin of replication
   5303..5395    +  CDS            lacI (fragment): lac repressor; lacI; The lac repressor binds to the lac operator to inhibit transcription in E. coli. This inhibition can be relieved by adding lactose or isopropyl-β-D-thiogalactopyranoside (IPTG).
   5408..5429    +  protein_bind   CAP binding site: CAP binding activates transcription in the presence of cAMP. E. coli catabolite activator protein
   5444..5474    +  promoter       lac promoter: promoter for the E. coli lac operon
   5482..5498    +  protein_bind   lac operator: The lac repressor binds to the lac operator to inhibit transcription in E. coli. This inhibition can be relieved by adding lactose or isopropyl-β-D-thiogalactopyranoside (IPTG). lac repressor encoded by lacI
   5543..5561    +  promoter       T3 promoter: promoter for bacteriophage T3 RNA polymerase
   5589..5815    +  promoter       RSV promoter: Rous sarcoma virus enhancer/promoter
   5816..5996    +  LTR            5' LTR (truncated): truncated 5' long terminal repeat (LTR) from HIV-1
   6043..6168    +  misc_feature   HIV-1 Ψ: packaging signal of human immunodeficiency virus type 1
   6152..6515    +  CDS            HIV-1 gag (fragment): gag protein from human immunodeficiency virus 1; gag
   6661..6894    +  misc_feature   RRE: The Rev response element (RRE) of HIV-1 allows for Rev-dependent mRNA export from the nucleus to the cytoplasm.
   7271..7297    +  CDS            Rev (fragment): human immunodeficiency virus 1 (HIV-1) Rev protein; rev; enhances nuclear export of unspliced and incompletely spliced viral mRNAs
   7298..7798    +  promoter       hPGK promoter: human phosphoglycerate kinase 1 promoter
   7820..8419    +  CDS            PuroR (fragment): puromycin N-acetyltransferase; pac from Streptomyces; confers resistance to puromycin
   8461..8578    +  misc_feature   cPPT/CTS: central polypurine tract and central termination sequence of HIV-1
