[The description below was written by a language model from this plasmid's Addgene catalogue record and pLannotate feature annotations shown in this document.]
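Description:
TTVTFLPTPSLILQT_epitope is a third-generation, self-inactivating lentiviral expression plasmid built on the pLX301 backbone for delivering an antigen-presentation minigene into mammalian cells. In bacteria it is maintained through a high-copy ColE1/pUC-type origin and selected with ampicillin via the β-lactamase gene; an f1 origin, an SV40 origin and remnants of a lac cloning region are also present in the backbone. The viral portion comprises an RSV promoter-driven truncated HIV-1 5' LTR, the Ψ packaging signal with a gag fragment, the RRE, a cPPT/CTS element, a WPRE and a ΔU3 3' LTR followed by an SV40 polyadenylation signal. These allow the genome to be packaged when helper functions are supplied in trans, while leaving the integrated provirus transcriptionally inactive at its LTRs.

Two cassettes sit within the provirus. A human PGK promoter drives puromycin N-acetyltransferase for selection of transduced cells. Downstream of the cPPT, the CMV immediate-early enhancer and promoter drive the payload, which is human CD74 (the MHC class II invariant chain) fused at its C-terminal end to a cathepsin S cleavage site, a short YM spacer and residues 38–52 of the human cytomegalovirus UL44 protein. The feature table annotates only the CD74 portion of this open reading frame, so the linker and epitope are known from the catalogue fields. CD74 is presumably included to route the fusion into the endosomal class II loading pathway, where cathepsin S cleavage would release the peptide. The associated work concerns identifying antigens recognised by HLA class I- and class II-restricted T cell receptors using engineered antigen-presenting cells, and this plasmid supplies one defined CMV epitope for that purpose.
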