Addgene plasmid #165021: TTVTFLPTPSLILQT_epitope
Purpose: Expression of CMV UL44 (38-52) fused to CD74
Depositing lab: Matthew Meyerson. Depositing organization: Dana-Farber Cancer Institute. Publication: Antigen identification for HLA class I- and HLA class II-restricted T cell receptors using cytokine-capturing antigen-presenting cells. Lee MN, Meyerson M. Sci Immunol. 2021 Jan 22;6(55). pii: 6/55/eabf4001. doi: 10.1126/sciimmunol.abf4001. PubMed 33483338.
Backbone
  Vector backbone: pLX301 (Addgene #25895)
  Backbone size w/o insert (bp): 9531
  Vector type: Mammalian Expression, Lentiviral
  Selectable markers: Puromycin
Growth in bacteria
  Bacterial resistance: Ampicillin, 100 μg/mL
  Growth temperature: 30°C
  Growth strain: NEB Stable
  Copy number: High Copy
Gene/Insert
  Gene/Insert name: CMV UL44 (38-52) (alt name: TTVTFLPTPSLILQT)
  Species: Human cytomegalovirus (CMV)
  Insert size (bp): 774
  Promoter: CMV
  Tag / fusion protein: CD74 at N-term; cathepsin S cleavage site (GRWHTVGL) and YM spacer between CD74 and epitope (N terminal on insert)
  Cloning method: Gibson Cloning
  Sequencing primers: 5′ CMV-F
Terms and licenses: Academic/Nonprofit Terms; Industry Terms: Not Available to Industry
How to cite: TTVTFLPTPSLILQT_epitope was a gift from Matthew Meyerson (Addgene plasmid # 165021 ; http://n2t.net/addgene:165021 ; RRID:Addgene_165021)
