>Addgene plasmid #165021 | TTVTFLPTPSLILQT_epitope | depositor partial sequence | sequence record 320513 | CMV-F primer
CTCTCTGGCTAACTGTCGGGATCAACAAGTTTGTCGCCACCATGCACAGGAGGAGAAGCAGGAGCTGTCG
GGAAGATCAGAAGCCAGTCATGGATGACCAGCGCGACCTTATCTCCAACAATGAGCAACTGCCCATGCTG
GGACGGCGCCCTGGTGCACCAGAATCAAAATGTTCAAGAGGAGCCCTATACACAGGCTTTTCCATCCTGG
TGACTCTGCTCCTCGCTGGCCAGGCCACCACCGCCTACTTCCTGTACCAGCAGCAGGGCCGGCTGGACAA
ACTGACAGTCACCTCCCAGAACCTGCAGCTGGAGAACCTGCGCATGAAGCTTCCCAAGCCTCCCAAGCCT
GTGAGCAAGATGCGCATGGCCACCCCGCTGCTGATGCAGGCGCTGCCCATGGGAGCCCTGCCCCAGGGGC
CCATGCAGAATGCCACAAAATACGGTAATATGACTGAAGACCATGTGATGCACCTGCTCCAGAATGCTGA
CCCCCTGAAGGTGTACCCGCCACTGAAGGGGAGCTTCCCGGAGAACCTCAGGCATTTGAAAAATACGATG
GAGACCATAGACTGGAAGGTCTTTGAGAGCTGGATGCACCATTGGCTCCTGTTTGAAATGAGCAGGCACT
CCTTGGAGCAAAAGCCCACTGACGCTCCACCGAAAGAGTCACTGGAACTGGAGGACCCGTCTTCTGGGCT
GGGTGTGACCAAGCAGGATCTGGGCCCAGTCCCCATGGGAAGATGGCACACCGTGGGACTGTACATGACC
ACCGTGACCTTCCTGCCTACCCCTAGCCTGATCCTGCAGACCTGATGTACAAAGTGGTTTAGTAATGAGC
TAGCGCTAACCGGTGGCGCGTTAAGTCGACAATCAACCTCTGGATTACAAAATTTG
